Addgene plasmid #145561: pGBW-m4046326
Purpose: Yeast Expression plasmid for SARS-CoV-2 ORF7a protein
Depositing lab: Ginkgo Bioworks & Benjie Chen. Depositing organization: Ginkgo Bioworks.
Backbone
  Vector backbone: AmpR; 2u URA3
  Backbone size w/o insert (bp): 4078
  Vector type: Yeast Expression
  Selectable markers: URA3
Growth in bacteria
  Bacterial resistance: Ampicillin, 100 μg/mL
  Growth temperature: 37°C
  Growth strain: DH5alpha
  Copy number: High Copy
Gene/Insert
  Gene/Insert name: SARS-CoV-2 ORF7a protein
  Species: S. cerevisiae (budding yeast); Severe acute respiratory syndrome coronavirus 2
  Insert size (bp): 359
  Mutation: Saccharomyces cerevisiae recode 1
  Entrez Gene: ORF7a (a.k.a. GU280_gp07)
  Promoter: pGAL1
  Tag / fusion protein: Cleavable thrombin;StrepII (C terminal on backbone)
  Cloning method: Unknown
Resource information
  A portion of this plasmid was derived from a plasmid made by: GinkgoBioworks
Depositor comments: NCBI Reference Sequence: YP_009724395.1Created by gene synthesis with Not1 site.
How to cite: pGBW-m4046326 was a gift from Ginkgo Bioworks & Benjie Chen (Addgene plasmid # 145561 ; http://n2t.net/addgene:145561 ; RRID:Addgene_145561)
