[The description below was written by a language model from this plasmid's Addgene catalogue record and pLannotate feature annotations shown in this document.]
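Description:
pGBW-m4046326 is an episomal yeast expression plasmid, also a yeast–E. coli shuttle vector, built to produce the SARS-CoV-2 ORF7a accessory protein in Saccharomyces cerevisiae. In bacteria it replicates from a ColE1/pUC-type origin and is selected with ampicillin. The β-lactamase gene is annotated as driven by a cat promoter, and short phage and tonB transcription terminators insulate the bacterial modules. The feature table also marks a rop coding sequence next to AmpR, although the catalogue lists the plasmid as high copy in E. coli. In yeast, the 2μ origin maintains the plasmid at multiple copies. The URA3 marker, with its own promoter, complements uracil auxotrophy and can be counterselected with 5-fluoroorotic acid.

The payload is a synthetic ORF7a open reading frame recoded for S. cerevisiae codon usage ("recode 1") and based on the NCBI reference protein for this viral gene. It sits between the galactose-inducible, Gal4-regulated GAL1 promoter and a CYC1 terminator fragment, so expression can be switched on by changing the carbon source. The catalogue entry describes a backbone-encoded C-terminal tag consisting of a thrombin cleavage site followed by StrepII, which would allow affinity capture on Strep-Tactin resins and later removal of the tag. These tag elements were not annotated separately in the feature table, though there is an unannotated gap between the ORF7a coding sequence and the terminator. The annotation notes that ORF7a antagonises host tetherin (BST2). The construct is suited to inducible expression and purification of the viral protein in yeast, or to studying its effects there. The insert was made by gene synthesis, and the cloning method is otherwise unrecorded.
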