Features (pLannotate 1.2.2; 13 found; start..end, strand, type, name):
     25..466     +  promoter       GAL1 promoter: S. cerevisiae GAL1; inducible promoter, regulated by Gal4
    478..840     +  CDS            NS7A_SARS2: Experimental evidence at protein level: Swiss-Prot protein existence level 1. Plays a role as antagonist of host tetherin (BST2), disrupting its antiviral effect. Acts by binding to BST2 thereby interfering with its glycosylation. May suppress small interfering RNA (siRNA). May bind to host ITGAL, thereby playing a role in attachment or modulation of leukocytes. From Severe acute respiratory syndrome coronavirus 2 (2019-nCoV) (SARS-CoV-2).
    911..1083    +  terminator     CYC1 terminator (fragment): S. cerevisiae CYC1; transcription terminator for CYC1
   1119..1295    +  promoter       URA3 promoter (fragment): S. cerevisiae URA3
   1296..2099    +  CDS            URA3: orotidine-5'-phosphate decarboxylase, required for uracil biosynthesis; S. cerevisiae URA3; yeast auxotrophic marker, counterselectable with 5-fluoroorotic acid (5-FOA)
   2182..3164    -  rep_origin     2μ ori: yeast 2μ plasmid origin of replication
   3242..3271    +  terminator     T3Te terminator: phage T3 early transcription terminator
   3293..3880    +  rep_origin     ori: high-copy-number ColE1/pMB1/pBR322/pUC origin of replication
   3892..3919    -  terminator     T7Te terminator: phage T7 early transcription terminator
   3943..4134    -  CDS            rop: Rop protein, which maintains plasmids at low copy number; rop
   4135..4995    -  CDS            AmpR: β-lactamase; bla; confers resistance to ampicillin, carbenicillin, and related antibiotics
   4996..5098    -  promoter       cat promoter: promoter of the E. coli cat gene encoding chloramphenicol acetyltransferase
   5099..5130    -  terminator     tonB terminator: bidirectional E. coli tonB-P14 transcription terminator
>Addgene plasmid #145561 | pGBW-m4046326 | depositor full sequence | sequence record 287738 | Full Sequence
GCGGCCGCTTGCTATATTGAAGTACGGATTAGAAGCCGCCGAGCGGGCGACAGCCCTCCGACGGAAGACT
CTCCTCCGTGCGTCCTCGTCTTCACCGGTCGCGTTCCTGAAACGCAGATGTGCCTCGCGCCGCACTGCTC
CGAACAATAAAGATTCTACAATACTAGCTTTTATGGTTATGAAGAGGAAAAATTGGCAGTAACCTGGCCC
CACAAACCTTCAAATTAACGAATCAAATTAACAACCATAGGATGATAATGCGATTAGTTTTTTAGCCTTA
TTTCTGGGGTAATTAATCAGCGAAGCGATGATTTTTGATCTATTAACAGATATATAAATGGAAAAGCTGC
ATAACCACTTTAACTAATACTTTCAACATTTTCAGTTTGTATTACTTCTTATTCAAATGTCATAAAAGTA
TCAACAAAAAATTGTTAATATACCTCTATACTTTAACGTCAAGGAGAAAAAACTATAATGAAAATTATCC
TATTCTTAGCATTGATAACCCTGGCTACGTGTGAGCTTTATCACTACCAGGAATGCGTTAGGGGGACAAC
TGTCTTGTTGAAGGAACCTTGTTCATCTGGAACTTACGAAGGCAATTCGCCATTTCATCCATTGGCTGAT
AACAAGTTCGCCTTAACCTGTTTTAGTACTCAATTCGCTTTCGCTTGTCCCGACGGTGTGAAACACGTTT
ATCAATTGAGAGCGAGATCCGTAAGCCCAAAGTTATTTATCCGTCAAGAAGAAGTTCAAGAGTTGTACTC
CCCAATTTTTCTAATTGTCGCCGCTATCGTTTTCATTACCTTGTGTTTCACACTGAAGCGAAAGACTGAA
CTCGTGCCGAGAGGTTCTTGGAGCCATCCGCAGTTTGAAAAATAAACAGGCCCCTTTTCCTTTGTCGATA
TCATGTAATTAGTTATGTCACGCTTACATTCACGCCCTCCTCCCACATCCGCTCTAACCGAAAAGGAAGG
AGTTAGACAACCTGAAGTCTAGGTCCCTATTTATTTTTTTTAATAGTTATGTTAGTATTAAGAACGTTAT
TTATATTTCAAATTTTTCTTTTTTTTCTGTACAAAGCGGCCGCCGAACCACTAGTGCACTGCAGTACACG
GTTTCCTTGAAATTTTTTTGATTCGGTAATCTCCGAACAGAAGGAAGAACGAAGGAAGGAGCACAGACTT
AGATTGGTATATATACGCATATGTAGTGTTGAAGAAACATGAAATTGCCCAGTATTCTTAACCCAACTGC
ACAGAACAAAAACGTGCAGGAAACGAAGATAAATCATGTCGAAAGCTACATATAAGGAACGTGCTGCTAC
TCATCCTAGTCCTGTTGCTGCCAAGCTATTTAATATCATGCACGAAAAGCAAACAAACTTGTGTGCTTCA
TTGGATGTTCGTACCACCAAGGAATTACTGGAGTTAGTTGAAGCATTAGGTCCCAAAATTTGTTTACTAA
AAACACATGTGGATATCTTGACTGATTTTTCCATGGAGGGCACAGTTAAGCCGCTAAAGGCATTATCCGC
CAAGTACAATTTTTTACTCTTCGAGGACAGAAAATTTGCTGACATTGGTAATACAGTCAAATTGCAGTAC
TCTGCGGGTGTATACAGAATAGCAGAATGGGCAGACATTACGAATGCACACGGTGTGGTGGGCCCAGGTA
TTGTTAGCGGTTTGAAGCAGGCGGCAGAAGAAGTAACAAAGGAACCTAGAGGCCTTTTGATGTTAGCAGA
ATTGTCATGCAAGGGCTCCCTATCTACTGGAGAATATACTAAGGGTACTGTTGACATTGCGAAGAGCGAC
AAAGATTTTGTTATCGGCTTTATTGCTCAAAGAGACATGGGTGGAAGAGATGAAGGTTACGATTGGTTGA
TTATGACACCCGGTGTGGGTTTAGATGACAAGGGAGATGCATTGGGTCAACAGTATAGAACCGTGGATGA
TGTGGTTTCTACAGGATCTGACATTATTATTGTTGGAAGAGGACTATTTGCAAAGGGAAGGGATGCTAAG
GTAGAGGGTGAACGTTACAGAAAAGCAGGCTGGGAAGCATATTTGAGAAGATGCGGCCAGCAAAACTAAA
AAACTGTATTATAAGTAAATGCATGTATACTAAACTCACAAATTAGAGCTTCAATTTAATTATATCAGTT
ATTACCCGAGTAACGAAGCATCTGTGCTTCATTTTGTAGAACAAAAATGCAACGCGAGAGCGCTAATTTT
TCAAACAAAGAATCTGAGCTGCATTTTTACAGAACAGAAATGCAACGCGAAAGCGCTATTTTACCAACGA
AGAATCTGTGCTTCATTTTTGTAAAACAAAAATGCAACGCGAGAGCGCTAATTTTTCAAACAAAGAATCT
GAGCTGCATTTTTACAGAACAGAAATGCAACGCGAGAGCGCTATTTTACCAACAAAGAATCTATACTTCT
TTTTTGTTCTACAAAAATGCATCCCGAGAGCGCTATTTTTCTAACAAAGCATCTTAGATTACTTTTTTTC
TCCTTTGTGCGCTCTATAATGCAGTCTCTTGATAACTTTTTGCACTGTAGGTCCGTTAAGGTTAGAAGAA
GGCTACTTTGGTGTCTATTTTCTCTTCCATAAAAAAAGCCTGACTCCACTTCCCGCGTTTACTGATTACT
AGCGAAGCTGCGGGTGCATTTTTTCAAGATAAAGGCATCCCCGATTATATTCTATACCGATGTGGATTGC
GCATACTTTGTGAACAGAAAGTGATAGCGTTGATGATTCTTCATTGGTCAGAAAATTATGAACGGTTTCT
TCTATTTTGTCTCTATATACTACGTATAGGAAATGTTTACATTTTCGTATTGTTTTCGATTCACTCTATG
AATAGTTCTTACTACAATTTTTTTGTCTAAAGAGTAATACTAGAGATAAACATAAAAAATGTAGAGGTCG
AGTTTAGATGCAAGTTCAAGGAGCGAAAGGTGGATGGGTAGGTTATATAGGGATATAGCACAGAGATATA
TAGCAAAGAGATACTTTTGAGCAATGTTTGTGGAAGCGGTATTCGCAATATTTTAGTAGCTCGTTACAGT
CCGGTGCGTTTTTGGTTTTTTGAAAGTGCGTCATCAGAGCGCTTTTGGTTTTCAAAAGCGCTCTGAAGTT
CCTATACTTTCTAGCTAGAGAATAGGAACTTCCCGAGCGGCCGCGTGTTACAAGCTTGACTCCAGCGTAA
CTGGACTGCAATCAACTCACTGGCTCACCTTCACGGGTGGGCCTTTCTTCGGTAGAAAATCAAAGGATCT
TCTTGAGATCCTTTTTTTCTGCGCGTAATCTGCTGCTTGCAAACAAAAAAACCACCGCTACCAGCGGTGG
TTTGTTTGCCGGATCAAGAGCTACCAACTCTTTTTCCGAGGTAACTGGCTTCAGCAGAGCGCAGATACCA
AATACTGTTCTTCTAGTGTAGCCGTAGTTAGGCCACCACTTCAAGAACTCTGTAGCACCGCCTACATACC
TCGCTCTGCTAATCCTGTTACCAGTGGCTGCTGCCAGTGGCGATAAGTCGTGTCTTACCGGGTTGGACTC
AAGACGATAGTTACCGGATAAGGCGCAGCGGTCGGGCTGAACGGGGGGTTCGTGCACACAGCCCAGCTTG
GAGCGAACGACCTACACCGAACTGAGATACCTACAGCGTGAGCTATGAGAAAGCGCCACGCTTCCCGAAG
GGAGAAAGGCGGACAGGTATCCGGTAAGCGGCAGGGTCGGAACAGGAGAGCGCACGAGGGAGCTTCCAGG
GGTAAACGCCTGGTATCTTTATAGTCCTGTCGGGTTTCGCCACCTCTGACTTGAGCATCGATTTTTGTGA
TGCTCGTCAGGGGGGCGGAGCCTATGGAAAAACGCCAGCAACGCAGAAAGGCCCACCCGAAGGTGAGCCA
GGTGATTACATTTGGGCCCTCATCAGAGGTTTTCACCGTCATCACCGAAACGCGCGAGGCAGCTGCGGTA
AAGCTCATCAGCGTGGTCGTGAAGCGATTCACAGATGTCTGCCTGTTCATCCGCGTCCAGCTCGTTGAGT
TTCTCCAGAAGCGTTAATGTCTGGCTTCTGATAAAGCGGGCCATGTTAAGGGCGGTTTTTTCCTGTTTGG
TCACTTACCAATGCTTAATCAGTGAGGCACCTATCTCAGCGATCTGTCTATTTCGTTCATCCATAGTTGC
CTGACTCCCCGTCGTGTAGATAACTACGATGCGGGAGGGCTTACCATCTGGCCCCAGTGCTGCAATGATA
CCGCGAGACCCACGCTCACCGGCTCCAGATTTATCAGCAATAAACCAGCCAGCCGGGAGGGCCGAGCGCA
GAAGTGATCCTGCAACTTTATCCGCCTCCATCCAGTCTATTAATTGTTGCCGGGAAGCTAGAGTAAGTAG
TTCGCCAGTTAATAGTTTGCGCAACGTTGTTGCCATTGCTACAGGCATCGTGGTGTCACGCTCGTCGTTT
GGTATGGCTTCATTCAGCTCCGGTTCCCAACGATCAAGGCGAGTTACATGATCCCCCATGTTGTGCAAAA
AAGCGGTTAGCTCCTTCGGTCCTCCGATCGTTGCCAGAAGTAAGTTGGCCGCAGTGTTATCACTCATGGT
TATGGCAGCACTGCATAATTCTCTTACTGTCATGCCATCCGTGAGATGCTTTTCTGTGACTGGTGAGTAC
TCAACCAAGTCATTCTGAGAATAGTGTATGCGGCGACCGAGTTGCTCTTGCCCGGCGTCAATACGGGATA
ATACCGCGCCACATAGCAGAACTTTAAAAGTGCTCATCATTGGAAAACGTTCTTCGGGGCGTAAACTCTC
AAGGATCTTACCGCTGTTGAGATCCAGTTCGATGTAACCCACTCGTGCACCCAACTGATCTTCAGCATCT
TTTACTTTCACCAGCGTTTCTGGGTGAGCAAAAACAGGAAGGCAAAATGCCGCAAAAAAGGGAATAAGGG
CGACACGGAAATGTTGAATACTCATTTTAGCTTCCTTAGCTCCTGAAAATCTCGATAACTCAAAAAATAC
GCCCGGTAGTGATCTTATTTCATTATGGTGAAAGTTGGAACCTCTTACGTGCCGATCAAGTCAAAAGCCT
CCGGTCGGAGGCTTTTGACTTTCTGCTATGGAGGTCAGGTATGATTTAAATGGTCAGTTAGA
